>Addgene plasmid #111183 | pLXI_TRC401 LacZ | addgene full sequence | sequence record 225108 | Addgene NGS Result
TAGACATAATAGCAACAGACATACAAACTAAAGAATTACAAAAACAAATTACAAAAATTCAAAATTTTCG
GGTTTATTACAGGGACAGCAGAGATCCACTTTGGCCGCGAATCGATATGTCGAGTTTACTCCCTATCAGT
GATAGAGAACGTATGTCGAGTTTACTCCCTATCAGTGATAGAGAACGATGTCGAGTTTACTCCCTATCAG
TGATAGAGAACGTATGTCGAGTTTACTCCCTATCAGTGATAGAGAACGTATGTCGAGTTTACTCCCTATC
AGTGATAGAGAACGTATGTCGAGTTTATCCCTATCAGTGATAGAGAACGTATGTCGAGTTTACTCCCTAT
CAGTGATAGAGAACGTATGTCGAGGTAGGCGTGTACGGTGGGAGGCCTATATAAGCAGAGCTCGTTTAGT
GAACCGTCAGATCGCCTGGAGAATTGGCTAGCATCAACAAGTTTGTACAAAAAAGTTGGCACCATGATAG
ATCCCGTCGTTTTACAACGTCGTGACTGGGAAAACCCTGGCGTTACCCAACTTAATCGCCTTGCAGCACA
TCCCCCTTTCGCCAGCTGGCGTAATAGCGAAGAGGCCCGCACCGATCGCCCTTCCCAACAGTTGCGCAGC
CTGAATGGCGAATGGCGCTTTGCCTGGTTTCCGGCACCAGAAGCGGTGCCGGAAAGCTGGCTGGAGTGCG
ATCTTCCTGAGGCCGATACTGTCGTCGTCCCCTCAAACTGGCAGATGCACGGTTACGATGCGCCCATCTA
CACCAACGTGACCTATCCCATTACGGTCAATCCGCCGTTTGTTCCCACGGAGAATCCGACGGGTTGTTAC
TCGCTCACATTTAATGTTGATGAAAGCTGGCTACAGGAAGGCCAGACGCGAATTATTTTTGATGGCGTTA
ACTCGGCGTTTCATCTGTGGTGCAACGGGCGCTGGGTCGGTTACGGCCAGGACAGTCGTTTGCCGTCTGA
ATTTGACCTGAGCGCATTTTTACGCGCCGGAGAAAACCGCCTCGCGGTGATGGTGCTGCGCTGGAGTGAC
GGCAGTTATCTGGAAGATCAGGATATGTGGCGGATGAGCGGCATTTTCCGTGACGTCTCGTTGCTGCATA
AACCGACTACACAAATCAGCGATTTCCATGTTGCCACTCGCTTTAATGATGATTTCAGCCGCGCTGTACT
GGAGGCTGAAGTTCAGATGTGCGGCGAGTTGCGTGACTACCTACGGGTAACAGTTTCTTTATGGCAGGGT
GAAACGCAGGTCGCCAGCGGCACCGCGCCTTTCGGCGGTGAAATTATCGATGAGCGTGGTGGTTATGCCG
ATCGCGTCACACTACGTCTGAACGTCGAAAACCCGAAACTGTGGAGCGCCGAAATCCCGAATCTCTATCG
TGCGGTGGTTGAACTGCACACCGCCGACGGCACGCTGATTGAAGCAGAAGCCTGCGATGTCGGTTTCCGC
GAGGTGCGGATTGAAAATGGTCTGCTGCTGCTGAACGGCAAGCCGTTGCTGATTCGAGGCGTTAACCGTC
ACGAGCATCATCCTCTGCATGGTCAGGTCATGGATGAGCAGACGATGGTGCAGGATATCCTGCTGATGAA
GCAGAACAACTTTAACGCCGTGCGCTGTTCGCATTATCCGAACCATCCGCTGTGGTACACGCTGTGCGAC
CGCTACGGCCTGTATGTGGTGGATGAAGCCAATATTGAAACCCACGGCATGGTGCCAATGAATCGTCTGA
CCGATGATCCGCGCTGGCTACCGGCGATGAGCGAACGCGTAACGCGAATGGTGCAGCGCGATCGTAATCA
CCCGAGTGTGATCATCTGGTCGCTGGGGAATGAATCAGGCCACGGCGCTAATCACGACGCGCTGTATCGC
TGGATCAAATCTGTCGATCCTTCCCGCCCGGTGCAGTATGAAGGCGGCGGAGCCGACACCACGGCCACCG
ATATTATTTGCCCGATGTACGCGCGCGTGGATGAAGACCAGCCCTTCCCGGCTGTGCCGAAATGGTCCAT
CAAAAAATGGCTTTCGCTACCTGGAGAGACGCGCCCGCTGATCCTTTGCGAATACGCCCACGCGATGGGT
AACAGTCTTGGCGGTTTCGCTAAATACTGGCAGGCGTTTCGTCAGTATCCCCGTTTACAGGGCGGCTTCG
TCTGGGACTGGGTGGATCAGTCGCTGATTAAATATGATGAAAACGGCAACCCGTGGTCGGCTTACGGCGG
TGATTTTGGCGATACGCCGAACGATCGCCAGTTCTGTATGAACGGTCTGGTCTTTGCCGACCGCACGCCG
CATCCAGCGCTGACGGAAGCAAAACACCAGCAGCAGTTTTTCCAGTTCCGTTTATCCGGGCAAACCATCG
AAGTGACCAGCGAATACCTGTTCCGTCATAGCGATAACGAGCTCCTGCACTGGATGGTGGCGCTGGATGG
TAAGCCGCTGGCAAGCGGTGAAGTGCCTCTGGATGTCGCTCCACAAGGTAAACAGTTGATTGAACTGCCT
GAACTACCGCAGCCGGAGAGCGCCGGGCAACTCTGGCTCACAGTACGCGTAGTGCAACCGAACGCGACCG
CATGGTCAGAAGCCGGCCACATCAGCGCCTGGCAGCAGTGGCGTCTGGCGGAAAACCTCAGTGTGACGCT
CCCCGCCGCGTCCCACGCCATCCCGCATCTGACCACCAGCGAAATGGATTTTTGCATCGAGCTGGGTAAT
AAGCGTTGGCAATTTAACCGCCAGTCAGGCTTTCTTTCACAGATGTGGATTGGCGATAAAAAACAACTGC
TGACGCCGCTGCGCGATCAGTTCACCCGTGCACCGCTGGATAACGACATTGGCGTAAGTGAAGCGACCCG
CATTGACCCTAACGCCTGGGTCGAACGCTGGAAGGCGGCGGGCCATTACCAGGCCGAAGCAGCGTTGTTG
CAGTGCACGGCAGATACACTTGCTGACGCGGTGCTGATTACGACCGCTCACGCGTGGCAGCATCAGGGGA
AAACCTTATTTATCAGCCGGAAAACCTACCGGATTGATGGTAGTGGTCAAATGGCGATTACCGTTGATGT
TGAAGTGGCGAGCGATACACCGCATCCGGCGCGGATTGGCCTGAACTGCCAGCTGGCGCAGGTAGCAGAG
CGGGTAAACTGGCTCGGATTAGGGCCGCAAGAAAACTATCCCGACCGCCTTACTGCCGCCTGTTTTGACC
GCTGGGATCTGCCATTGTCAGACATGTATACCCCGTACGTCTTCCCGAGCGAAAACGGTCTGCGCTGCGG
GACGCGCGAATTGAATTATGGCCCACACCAGTGGCGCGGCGACTTCCAGTTCAACATCAGCCGCTACAGT
CAACAGCAACTGATGGAAACCAGCCATCGCCATCTGCTGCACGCGGAAGAAGGCACATGGCTGAATATCG
ACGGTTTCCATATGGGGATTGGTGGAGACGACTCCTGGAGCCCGTCAGTATCGGCGGAATTACAGCTGAG
CGCCGGTCGCTACCATTACCAGTTGGTCTGGTGTCAAAAAACTAAGGGTGGGCGCGCCGACCCAGCTTTC
TTGTACAAAGTGGTTGATATCCAGCACAGTGGCGGCCGCTCGAGTCTAGAGGGCCCGCGGTTCGAAGGTA
AGCCTATCCCTAACCCTCTCCTCGGTCTCGATTCTACGCGTACCGGTTTGCCAACTTTCTTGTACAAAGT
GGTTTAGTAATGAACCGGTCCACCACCACCACCACCACTAAGGATCCGGGGTTGGGGTTGCGCCTTTTCC
AAGGCAGCCCTGGGTTTGCGCAGGGACGCGGCTGCTCTGGGCGTGGTTCCGGGAAACGCAGCGGCGCCGA
CCCTGGGTCTCGCACATTCTTCACGTCCGTTCGCAGCGTCACCCGGATCTTCGCCGCTACCCTTGTGGGC
CCCCCGGCGACGCTTCCTGCTCCGCCCCTAAGTCGGGAAGGTTCCTTGCGGTTCGCGGCGTGCCGGACGT
GACAAACGGAAGCCGCACGTCTCACTAGTACCCTCGCAGACGGACAGCGCCAGGGAGCAATGGCAGCGCG
CCGACCGCGATGGGCTGTGGCCAATAGCGGCTGCTCAGCAGGGCGCGCCGAGAGCAGCGGCCGGGAAGGG
GCGGTGCGGGAGGCGGGGTGTGGGGCGGTAGTGTGGGCCCTGTTCCTGCCCGCGCGGTGTTCCGCATTCT
GCAAGCCTCCGGAGCGCACGTCGGCAGTCGGCTCCCTCGTTGACCGAATCACCGACCTCTCTCCCCAGCA
ATTCACCATGACCGAGTACAAGCCCACGGTGCGCCTCGCCACCCGCGACGACGTCCCCAGGGCCGTACGC
ACCCTCGCCGCCGCGTTCGCCGACTACCCCGCCACGCGCCACACCGTCGATCCGGACCGCCACATCGAGC
GGGTCACCGAGCTGCAAGAACTCTTCCTCACGCGCGTCGGGCTCGACATCGGCAAGGTGTGGGTCGCGGA
CGACGGCGCCGCGGTGGCGGTCTGGACCACGCCGGAGAGCGTCGAAGCGGGGGCGGTGTTCGCCGAGATC
GGCCCGCGCATGGCCGAGTTGAGCGGTTCCCGGCTGGCCGCGCAGCAACAGATGGAAGGCCTCCTGGCGC
CGCACCGGCCCAAGGAGCCCGCGTGGTTCCTGGCCACCGTCGGCGTCTCGCCCGACCACCAGGGCAAGGG
TCTGGGCAGCGCCGTCGTGCTCCCCGGAGTGGAGGCGGCCGAGCGCGCCGGGGTGCCCGCCTTCCTGGAG
ACCTCCGCGCCCCGCAACCTCCCCTTCTACGAGCGGCTCGGCTTCACCGTCACCGCCGACGTCGAGGTGC
CCGAAGGACCGCGCACCTGGTGCATGACCCGCAAGCCCGGTGCCGAAGGTAGAGGTTCTCTCCTCACTTG
TGGTGATGTTGAAGAAAACCCTGGTCCAATGTCTAGACTGGACAAGAGCAAAGTCATAAACGGAGCTCTG
GAATTACTCAATGGTGTCGGTATCGAAGGCCTGACGACAAGGAAACTCGCTCAAAAGCTGGGAGTTGAGC
AGCCTACCCTGTACTGGCACGTGAAGAACAAGCGGGCCCTGCTCGATGCCCTGCCAATCGAGATGCTGGA
CAGGCATCATACCCACTTCTGCCCCCTGGAAGGCGAGTCATGGCAAGACTTTCTGCGGAACAACGCCAAG
TCATACCGCTGTGCTCTCCTCTCACATCGCGACGGGGCTAAAGTGCATCTCGGCACCCGCCCAACAGAGA
AACAGTACGAAACCCTGGAAAATCAGCTCGCGTTCCTGTGTCAGCAAGGCTTCTCCCTGGAGAACGCACT
GTACGCTCTGTCCGCCGTGGGCCACTTTACACTGGGCTGCGTATTGGAGGAACAGGAGCATCAAGTAGCA
AAAGAGGAAAGAGAGACACCTACCACCGATTCTATGCCCCCACTTCTGAGACAAGCAATTGAGCTGTTCG
ACCGGCAGGGAGCCGAACCTGCCTTCCTTTTCGGCCTGGAACTAATCATATGTGGCCTGGAGAAACAGCT
AAAGTGCGAAAGCGGCGGGCCGACCGACGCCCTTGACGATTTTGACTTAGACATGCTCCCAGCCGATGCC
CTTGACGACTTTGACCTTGATATGCTGCCTGCTGACGCTCTTGACGATTTTGACCTTGACATGCTCCCCG
GGTAACTAAGTAAGGATCGATCCAAGATATCGTATTCTTAACTATGTTGCTCCTTTTACGCTATGTGGAT
ACGCTGCTTTAATGCCTTTGTATCATGCTATTGCTTCCCGTATGGCTTTCATTTTCTCCTCCTTGTATAA
ATCCTGGTTGCTGTCTCTTTATGAGGAGTTGTGGCCCGTTGTCAGGCAACGTGGCGTGGTGTGCACTGTG
TTTGCTGACGCAACCCCCACTGGTTGGGGCATTGCCACCACCTGTCAGCTCCTTTCCGGGACTTTCGCTT
TCCCCCTCCCTATTGCCACGGCGGAACTCATCGCCGCCTGCCTTGCCCGCTGCTGGACAGGGGCTCGGCT
GTTGGGCACTGACAATTCCGTGGTGTTGTCGGGGAAGCTGACGTCCTTTCCATGGCTGCTCGCCTGTGTT
GCCACCTGGATTCTGCGCGGGACGTCCTTCTGCTACGTCCCTTCGGCCCTCAATCCAGCGGACCTTCCTT
CCCGCGGCCTGCTGCCGGCTCTGCGGCCTCTTCCGCGTCTTCGCCTTCGCCCTCAGACGAGTCGGATCTC
CCTTTGGGCCGCCTCCCCGCCTGTTTCGCCTCGGCGTCCGGACTAGAGGTACCTTTAAGACCAATGACTT
ACAAGGCAGCTGTAGATCTTAGCCACTTTTTAAAAGAAAAGGGGGGACTGGAAGGGCTAATTCACTCCCA
ACGAAGACAAGATCTGCTTTTTGCTTGTACTGGGTCTCTCTGGTTAGACCAGATCTGAGCCTGGGAGCTC
TCTGGCTAACTAGGGAACCCACTGCTTAAGCCTCAATAAAGCTTGCCTTGAGTGCTTCAAGTAGTGTGTG
CCCGTCTGTTGTGTGACTCTGGTAACTAGAGATCCCTCAGACCCTTTTAGTCAGTGTGGAAAATCTCTAG
CAGTAGTAGTTCATGTCATCTTATTATTCAGTATTTATAACTTGCAAAGAAATGAATATCAGAGAGTGAG
AGGAACTTGTTTATTGCAGCTTATAATGGTTACAAATAAAGCAATAGCATCACAAATTTCACAAATAAAG
CATTTTTTTCACTGCATTCTAGTTGTGGTTTGTCCAAACTCATCAATGTATCTTATCATGTCTGGCTCTA
GCTATCCCGCCCCTAACTCCGCCCATCCCGCCCCTAACTCCGCCCAGTTCCGCCCATTCTCCGCCCCATG
GCTGACTAATTTTTTTTATTTATGCAGAGGCCGAGGCCGCCTCGGCCTCTGAGCTATTCCAGAAGTAGTG
AGGAGGCTTTTTTGGAGGCCTTTCAAATATGTATCCGCTCATGAGACAATAACCCTGATAAATGCTTCAA
TAATATTGAAAAAGGAAGAGTATGAGTATTCAACATTTCCGTGTCGCCCTTATTCCCTTTTTTGCGGCAT
TTTGCCTTCCTGTTTTTGCTCACCCAGAAACGCTGGTGAAAGTAAAAGATGCTGAAGATCAGTTGGGTGC
ACGAGTGGGTTACATCGAACTGGATCTCAACAGCGGTAAGATCCTTGAGAGTTTTCGCCCCGAAGAACGT
TTTCCAATGATGAGCACTTTTAAAGTTCTGCTATGTGGCGCGGTATTATCCCGTATTGACGCCGGGCAAG
AGCAACTCGGTCGCCGCATACACTATTCTCAGAATGACTTGGTTGAGTACTCACCAGTCACAGAAAAGCA
TCTTACGGATGGCATGACAGTAAGAGAATTATGCAGTGCTGCCATAACCATGAGTGATAACACTGCGGCC
AACTTACTTCTGACAACGATCGGAGGACCGAAGGAGCTAACCGCTTTTTTGCACAACATGGGGGATCATG
TAACTCGCCTTGATCGTTGGGAACCGGAGCTGAATGAAGCCATACCAAACGACGAGCGTGACACCACGAT
GCCTGTAGCAATGGCAACAACGTTGCGCAAACTATTAACTGGCGAACTACTTACTCTAGCTTCCCGGCAA
CAATTAATAGACTGGATGGAGGCGGATAAAGTTGCAGGACCACTTCTGCGCTCGGCCCTTCCGGCTGGCT
GGTTTATTGCTGATAAATCTGGAGCCGGTGAGCGTGGGTCTCGCGGTATCATTGCAGCACTGGGGCCAGA
TGGTAAGCCCTCCCGTATCGTAGTTATCTACACGACGGGGAGTCAGGCAACTATGGATGAACGAAATAGA
CAGATCGCTGAGATAGGTGCCTCACTGATTAAGCATTGGTAACTGTCAGACCAAGTTTACTCATATATAC
TTTAGATTGATTTAAAACTTCATTTTTAATTTAAAAGGATCTAGGTGAAGATCCTTTTTGATAATCTCAT
GACCAAAATCCCTTAACGTGAGTTTTCGTTCCACTGAGCGTCAGACCCCGTAGAAAAGATCAAAGGATCT
TCTTGAGATCCTTTTTTTCTGCGCGTAATCTGCTGCTTGCAAACAAAAAAACCACCGCTACCAGCGGTGG
TTTGTTTGCCGGATCAAGAGCTACCAACTCTTTTTCCGAAGGTAACTGGCTTCAGCAGAGCGCAGATACC
AAATACTGTTCTTCTAGTGTAGCCGTAGTTAGGCCACCACTTCAAGAACTCTGTAGCACCGCCTACATAC
CTCGCTCTGCTAATCCTGTTACCAGTGGCTGCTGCCAGTGGCGATAAGTCGTGTCTTACCGGGTTGGACT
CAAGACGATAGTTACCGGATAAGGCGCAGCGGTCGGGCTGAACGGGGGGTTCGTGCACACAGCCCAGCTT
GGAGCGAACGACCTACACCGAACTGAGATACCTACAGCGTGAGCTATGAGAAAGCGCCACGCTTCCCGAA
GGGAGAAAGGCGGACAGGTATCCGGTAAGCGGCAGGGTCGGAACAGGAGAGCGCACGAGGGAGCTTCCAG
GGGGAAACGCCTGGTATCTTTATAGTCCTGTCGGGTTTCGCCACCTCTGACTTGAGCGTCGATTTTTGTG
ATGCTCGTCAGGGGGGCGGAGCCTATGGAAAAACGCCAGCAACGCGGCCTTTTTACGGTTCCTGGCCTTT
TGCTGGCCTTTTGCTCACATGTTCTTTCCTGCGTTATCCCCTGATTCTGTGGATAACCGTATTACCGCCT
TTGAGTGAGCTGATACCGCTCGCCGCAGCCGAACGACCGAGCGCAGCGAGTCAGTGAGCGAGGAAGCGGA
AGAGCGCCCAATACGCAAACCGCCTCTCCCCGCGCGTTGGCCGATTCATTAATGCAGCTGGCACGACAGG
TTTCCCGACTGGAAAGCGGGCAGTGAGCGCAACGCAATTAATGTGAGTTAGCTCACTCATTAGGCACCCC
AGGCTTTACACTTTATGCTTCCGGCTCGTATGTTGTGTGGAATTGTGAGCGGATAACAATTTCACACAGG
AAACAGCTATGACCATGATTACGCCAAGCGCGCAATTAACCCTCACTAAAGGGAACAAAAGCTGGAGCTG
CAAGCTTAATGTAGTCTTATGCAATACTCTTGTAGTCTTGCAACATGGTAACGATGAGTTAGCAACATGC
CTTACAAGGAGAGAAAAAGCACCGTGCATGCCGATTGGTGGAAGTAAGGTGGTACGATCGTGCCTTATTA
GGAAGGCAACAGACGGGTCTGACATGGATTGGACGAACCACTGAATTGCCGCATTGCAGAGATATTGTAT
TTAAGTGCCTAGCTCGATACATAAACGGGTCTCTCTGGTTAGACCAGATCTGAGCCTGGGAGCTCTCTGG
CTAACTAGGGAACCCACTGCTTAAGCCTCAATAAAGCTTGCCTTGAGTGCTTCAAGTAGTGTGTGCCCGT
CTGTTGTGTGACTCTGGTAACTAGAGATCCCTCAGACCCTTTTAGTCAGTGTGGAAAATCTCTAGCAGTG
GCGCCCGAACAGGGACTTGAAAGCGAAAGGGAAACCAGAGGAGCTCTCTCGACGCAGGACTCGGCTTGCT
GAAGCGCGCACGGCAAGAGGCGAGGGGCGGCGACTGGTGAGTACGCCAAAAATTTTGACTAGCGGAGGCT
AGAAGGAGAGAGATGGGTGCGAGAGCGTCAGTATTAAGCGGGGGAGAATTAGATCGCGATGGGAAAAAAT
TCGGTTAAGGCCAGGGGGAAAGAAAAAATATAAATTAAAACATATAGTATGGGCAAGCAGGGAGCTAGAA
CGATTCGCAGTTAATCCTGGCCTGTTAGAAACATCAGAAGGCTGTAGACAAATACTGGGACAGCTACAAC
CATCCCTTCAGACAGGATCAGAAGAACTTAGATCATTATATAATACAGTAGCAACCCTCTATTGTGTGCA
TCAAAGGATAGAGATAAAAGACACCAAGGAAGCTTTAGACAAGATAGAGGAAGAGCAAAACAAAAGTAAG
ACCACCGCACAGCAAGCGGCCGCTGATCTTCAGACCTGGAGGAGGAGATATGAGGGACAATTGGAGAAGT
GAATTATATAAATATAAAGTAGTAAAAATTGAACCATTAGGAGTAGCACCCACCAAGGCAAAGAGAAGAG
TGGTGCAGAGAGAAAAAAGAGCAGTGGGAATAGGAGCTTTGTTCCTTGGGTTCTTGGGAGCAGCAGGAAG
CACTATGGGCGCAGCGTCAATGACGCTGACGGTACAGGCCAGACAATTATTGTCTGGTATAGTGCAGCAG
CAGAACAATTTGCTGAGGGCTATTGAGGCGCAACAGCATCTGTTGCAACTCACAGTCTGGGGCATCAAGC
AGCTCCAGGCAAGAATCCTGGCTGTGGAAAGATACCTAAAGGATCAACAGCTCCTGGGGATTTGGGGTTG
CTCTGGAAAACTCATTTGCACCACTGCTGTGCCTTGGAATGCTAGTTGGAGTAATAAATCTCTGGAACAG
ATTTGGAATCACACGACCTGGATGGAGTGGGACAGAGAAATTAACAATTACACAAGCTTAATACACTCCT
TAATTGAAGAATCGCAAAACCAGCAAGAAAAGAATGAACAAGAATTATTGGAATTAGATAAATGGGCAAG
TTTGTGGAATTGGTTTAACATAACAAATTGGCTGTGGTATATAAAATTATTCATAATGATAGTAGGAGGC
TTGGTAGGTTTAAGAATAGTTTTTGCTGTACTTTCTATAGTGAATAGAGTTAGGCAGGGATATTCACCAT
TATCGTTTCAGACCCACCTCCCAACCCCGAGGGGACAATTCTCGACCTCGAGACAAATGGCAGTATTCAT
CCACAATTTTAAAAGAAAAGGGGGGATTGGGGGGTACAGTGCAGGGGAAAGAATAG
Features (pLannotate 1.2.2; 31 found; start..end, strand, type, name):
    122..436     +  promoter       tight TRE promoter: Tet-responsive promoter PTight, consisting of seven tet operator sequences followed by the minimal CMV promoter
    458..475     +  protein_bind   attB1 (fragment): mutant version of attB; core recombination site for the Gateway® BP reaction BP Clonase™
    496..3540    +  CDS            lacZ: β-galactosidase; lacZ
   3560..3584    -  protein_bind   attB2: mutant version of attB; recombination site for the Gateway® BP reaction BP Clonase™
   3637..3678    +  CDS            V5 tag: epitope tag from simian virus 5
   3695..3712    -  protein_bind   attB2 (fragment): mutant version of attB; core recombination site for the Gateway® BP reaction BP Clonase™
   3730..3748    +  CDS            9xHis (fragment): 9xHis affinity tag
   3758..4268    +  promoter       hPGK promoter: human phosphoglycerate kinase 1 promoter
   4278..4874    +  CDS            PuroR (fragment): puromycin N-acetyltransferase; pac from Streptomyces; confers resistance to puromycin
   4929..5626    +  CDS            rtTA3 (fragment): reverse tetracycline transactivator 3 activates expression from Tet-responsive promoters in the presence of doxycycline
   5556..5666    +  CDS            VP48: 3 tandem repeats of the minimal activation domain of herpes simplex virus VP16 (Cheng et al., 2013)
   5702..6250    +  misc_feature   WPRE (fragment): woodchuck hepatitis virus posttranscriptional regulatory element
   6276..6347    +  CDS            nef (fragment): NEF_HV1Z2 - Experimental evidence at protein level: Swiss-Prot protein existence level 1. Extracellular Nef protein targets CD4(+) T-lymphocytes for apoptosis by interacting with CXCR4 surface receptors. From Human immunodeficiency virus type 1 group M subtype D (isolate Z2/CDC-Z34) (HIV-1).
   6349..6582    +  LTR            3' LTR (ΔU3): self-inactivating 3' long terminal repeat (LTR) from HIV-1
   6654..6775    +  polyA_signal   SV40 poly(A) signal: SV40 polyadenylation signal
   6815..6950    +  rep_origin     SV40 ori: SV40 origin of replication
   6958..7021    +  promoter       AmpR promoter: bla
   7022..7882    +  CDS            AmpR: β-lactamase; bla; confers resistance to ampicillin, carbenicillin, and related antibiotics
   8053..8641    +  rep_origin     ori: high-copy-number ColE1/pMB1/pBR322/pUC origin of replication
   8824..8916    +  CDS            lacI (fragment): lac repressor; lacI; The lac repressor binds to the lac operator to inhibit transcription in E. coli. This inhibition can be relieved by adding lactose or isopropyl-β-D-thiogalactopyranoside (IPTG).
   8929..8950    +  protein_bind   CAP binding site: CAP binding activates transcription in the presence of cAMP. E. coli catabolite activator protein
   8965..8995    +  promoter       lac promoter: promoter for the E. coli lac operon
   8999..9021    +  protein_bind   lac operator (fragment): The lac repressor binds to the lac operator to inhibit transcription in E. coli. This inhibition can be relieved by adding lactose or isopropyl-β-D-thiogalactopyranoside (IPTG). lac repressor encoded by lacI
   9064..9082    +  promoter       T3 promoter: promoter for bacteriophage T3 RNA polymerase
   9110..9336    +  promoter       RSV promoter: Rous sarcoma virus enhancer/promoter
   9337..9517    +  LTR            5' LTR (truncated): truncated 5' long terminal repeat (LTR) from HIV-1
   9564..9689    +  misc_feature   HIV-1 Ψ: packaging signal of human immunodeficiency virus type 1
   9673..10036   +  CDS            HIV-1 gag (fragment): gag protein from human immunodeficiency virus 1; gag
  10182..10415   +  misc_feature   RRE: The Rev response element (RRE) of HIV-1 allows for Rev-dependent mRNA export from the nucleus to the cytoplasm.
  10792..10816   +  CDS            Rev (fragment): human immunodeficiency virus 1 (HIV-1) Rev protein; rev; enhances nuclear export of unspliced and incompletely spliced viral mRNAs
  10857..68      +  misc_feature   cPPT/CTS (across the origin): central polypurine tract and central termination sequence of HIV-1
