[The description below was written by a language model from this plasmid's Addgene catalogue record and pLannotate feature annotations shown in this document.]
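Description:
pLXI_TRC401 LacZ is a third-generation-style, self-inactivating HIV-1 lentiviral expression vector that carries a doxycycline-inducible, V5-tagged E. coli lacZ gene and is intended as a control for inducible expression experiments. The catalogue lists the backbone as pLXI_TRC403 from the Broad Institute, which differs from the plasmid's own name. It is propagated in bacteria through a ColE1/pUC-type origin with ampicillin resistance. Although that origin is normally high copy, the record describes the plasmid as low copy and grown in a recombination-deficient strain, as is common for LTR-containing vectors. The viral framework comprises an RSV promoter driving a truncated 5' LTR, the Ψ packaging signal with a gag fragment, RRE, cPPT/CTS, WPRE and a ΔU3 3' LTR. An SV40 poly(A) signal and SV40 origin lie downstream of the 3' LTR.

The payload is an all-in-one Tet-On arrangement. A tight TRE promoter (seven tet operators plus a minimal CMV promoter) drives the β-galactosidase coding sequence, which was introduced by Gateway cloning and is flanked by attB1 and attB2 sites, with a C-terminal V5 epitope following attB2. Downstream, the constitutive human PGK promoter drives puromycin N-acetyltransferase followed by rtTA3. How the two coding sequences are linked is not annotated. This cassette allows puromycin selection of transduced mammalian cells and supplies the transactivator, which switches on the TRE in the presence of doxycycline.

The catalogue gives a total size of 12,429 bp, whereas the annotated sequencing record is 10,906 nt. This discrepancy is not explained by the record.
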