Addgene plasmid #111183: pLXI_TRC401 LacZ
Purpose: Control inducible vector with LacZ (V5 tagged)
Depositing lab: William Hahn. Depositing organization: Dana-Farber Cancer Institute. Publication: Renal medullary carcinomas depend upon SMARCB1 loss and are sensitive to proteasome inhibition. Hong AL, Tseng YY, Wala JA, Kim WJ, Kynnap BD, Doshi MB, Kugener G, Sandoval GJ, Howard TP, Li J, Yang X, Tillgren M, Ghandi M, Sayeed A, Deasy R, Ward A, McSteen B, Labella KM, Keskula P, Tracy A, Connor C, Clinton CM, Church AJ, Crompton BD, Janeway KA, Van Hare B, Sandak D, Gjoerup O, Bandopadhayay P, Clemons PA, Schreiber SL, Root DE, Gokhale PC, Chi SN, Mullen EA, Roberts CW, Kadoch C, Beroukhim R, Ligon KL, Boehm JS, Hahn WC. Elife. 2019 Mar 12;8. pii: 44161. doi: 10.7554/eLife.44161. PubMed 30860482.
Backbone
  Vector backbone: pLXI_TRC403
  Backbone manufacturer: Broad Institute
  Backbone size w/o insert (bp): 9354
  Total vector size (bp): 12429
  Vector type: Lentiviral
  Selectable markers: Puromycin
Growth in bacteria
  Bacterial resistance: Ampicillin, 100 μg/mL
  Growth temperature: 30°C
  Growth strain: NEB Stable
  Copy number: Low Copy
Gene/Insert
  Gene/Insert name: lacZ (alt name: lacz)
  Species: E. coli
  Promoter: TRE
  Tag / fusion protein: V5 (C terminal on insert)
  Cloning method: Gateway Cloning
  Sequencing primers: 5′ TCGAGGTAGGCGTGTACGGTG; 3′ GACGTGAAGAATGTGCGAGAC
Terms and licenses: Academic/Nonprofit Terms; Industry Terms: Not Available to Industry
How to cite: pLXI_TRC401 LacZ was a gift from William Hahn (Addgene plasmid # 111183 ; http://n2t.net/addgene:111183 ; RRID:Addgene_111183)
